Addgene plasmid #236983: NanoLuc-FKBP-12 Vector
Purpose: Express NanoLuc(R)-FKBP-12 Fusion Protein in Mammalian Cells under a CMV promoter
Depositing lab: Promega Corporation.
Backbone
  Vector backbone: pFN31K Nluc CMV-neo Flexi(R) Vector
  Vector type: Mammalian Expression
  Selectable markers: Hygromycin
Growth in bacteria
  Bacterial resistance: Kanamycin, 50 μg/mL
  Growth temperature: 37°C
  Growth strain: DH5alpha
  Copy number: High Copy
Gene/Insert
  Gene/Insert name: FKBP-12
  Species: H. sapiens (human)
  Mutation: None
  Entrez Gene: FKBP1A (a.k.a. FKBP-12, FKBP-1A, FKBP1, FKBP12, PKC12, PKCI2, PPIASE)
  Promoter: CMV
  Tag / fusion protein: NanoLuc (R) (N terminal on backbone)
  Cloning method: Other
Terms and licenses: Academic/Nonprofit Terms; Industry Terms
How to cite: NanoLuc-FKBP-12 Vector was a gift from Promega Corporation (Addgene plasmid # 236983 ; http://n2t.net/addgene:236983 ; RRID:Addgene_236983)
