[The description below was written by a language model from this plasmid's Addgene catalogue record and pLannotate feature annotations shown in this document.]
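Description:
NanoLuc-FKBP-12 Vector is a mammalian expression plasmid of about 5.1 kb built on the pFN31K Nluc CMV-neo Flexi backbone, designed to produce human FKBP-12 (FKBP1A, unmutated) fused at its N terminus to NanoLuc luciferase. The fusion is driven by the human cytomegalovirus immediate-early enhancer and promoter, followed by a chimeric β-globin/immunoglobulin intron that generally improves mRNA processing and expression. A T7 promoter sits just upstream of the human codon-optimized Nluc coding sequence, which would also permit in vitro transcription. The FKBP1A open reading frame follows Nluc after a short linker, and the transcript is terminated by an SV40 polyadenylation signal. Small annotated fragments downstream of the insert (multiple cloning site remnant, a partial T7 terminator and a tag fragment) appear to be backbone residue rather than functional parts of the fusion.

The plasmid replicates in E. coli from a high-copy ColE1/pUC-type origin, and a cer region helps resolve multimers so the plasmid is maintained as monomers. A single neo (nptII) gene is placed behind tandem SV40 early and bacterial EM7 promoters and ends with a synthetic poly(A) signal. This arrangement gives kanamycin resistance in bacteria and would be expected to give G418/neomycin resistance in mammalian cells. The catalogue entry lists hygromycin as the mammalian selectable marker, but no hygromycin resistance gene is annotated, and the backbone name and feature table both point to neo instead. The record states the purpose only as expressing the NanoLuc-FKBP-12 fusion in mammalian cells. Luciferase-tagged proteins of this kind are commonly used as luminescent donors in energy-transfer assays of ligand binding or protein interaction, though no specific assay is named.
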