Features (pLannotate 1.2.2; 20 found; start..end, strand, type, name):
    140..517     +  enhancer       CMV enhancer: human cytomegalovirus immediate early enhancer
    519..718     +  promoter       CMV promoter: human cytomegalovirus (CMV) immediate early promoter
    857..989     +  intron         chimeric intron: chimera between introns from human β-globin and immunoglobulin heavy chain genes
   1033..1051    +  promoter       T7 promoter: promoter for bacteriophage T7 RNA polymerase
   1065..1577    +  CDS            Nluc: NanoLuc® luciferase human codon-optimized
   1599..1922    +  CDS            FKBP1A: FKB1A_HUMAN - Also known as FKBP1, FKBP12. Experimental evidence at protein level: Swiss-Prot protein existence level 1. Keeps in an inactive conformation TGFBR1, the TGF-beta type I serine/threonine kinase receptor, preventing TGF-beta receptor activation in absence of ligand. Recruits SMAD7 to ACVR1B which prevents the association of SMAD2 and SMAD3 with the activin receptor complex, thereby blocking the activin signal. May modulate the RYR1 calcium channel activity. PPIases accelerate the folding of proteins. It catalyzes the cis-trans isomerization of proline imidic peptide bonds in oligop
   1931..1986    +  misc_feature   MCS: pUC18/19 multiple cloning site
   1993..2042    +  CDS            SET1 (fragment): solubility-enhancement tag derived from T7 phage gene 10B
   2050..2069    +  terminator     T7 terminator (fragment): transcription terminator for bacteriophage T7 RNA polymerase
   2091..2212    -  polyA_signal   SV40 poly(A) signal: SV40 polyadenylation signal
   2235..2303    -  CDS            large T antigen (fragment): large T antigen from SV40 (simian virus 40)
   2308..2340    +  rep_origin     M13 ori (fragment): M13 bacteriophage origin of replication; arrow indicates direction of (+) strand synthesis
   2341..2392    -  misc_feature   bom (fragment): basis of mobility region from pBR322
   2457..2814    +  promoter       SV40 promoter: SV40 enhancer and early promoter
   2829..2876    +  promoter       EM7 promoter: synthetic bacterial promoter&nbsp
   2908..3699    +  CDS            neo: KKA2_KLEPN - Also known as kan, nptII. Experimental evidence at protein level: Swiss-Prot protein existence level 1. Resistance to kanamycin, neomycin, paromomycin, ribostamycin, butirosin and gentamicin B. From Klebsiella pneumoniae.
   3766..3814    +  polyA_signal   poly(A) signal: synthetic polyadenylation signal
   3835..3924    -  CDS            tnpA (fragment): TN5P_ECOLX - Also known as tnp. Experimental evidence at protein level: Swiss-Prot protein existence level 1. Mediates transposition of transposon Tn5 by a 'cut and paste' mechanism. First, the monomeric transposase binds the 19 bp inverted DNA repeats flanking the transposon. Then, dimerization of the DNA- bound transposase creates a synaptic DNA complex. After nicking of the first DNA strand, excision of the transposon proceeds through a series of intermediates. The transposase then mediates the insertion of the transposon at a new site by strand transfer. The activity of the wild- type tran
   4053..4641    -  rep_origin     ori: high-copy-number ColE1/pMB1/pBR322/pUC origin of replication
   4757..5040    +  misc_feature   cer region: ColE1-derived recombination site that helps to maintain plasmids as monomers
>Addgene plasmid #236983 | NanoLuc-FKBP-12 Vector | addgene full sequence | sequence record 471859 | Addgene NGS Result
TCAATATTGGCCATTAGCCATATTATTCATTGGTTATATAGCATAAATCAATATTGGCTATTGGCCATTG
CATACGTTGTATCTATATCATAATATGTACATTTATATTGGCTCATGTCCAATATGACCGCCATGTTGGC
ATTGATTATTGACTAGTTATTAATAGTAATCAATTACGGGGTCATTAGTTCATAGCCCATATATGGAGTT
CCGCGTTACATAACTTACGGTAAATGGCCCGCCTGGCTGACCGCCCAACGACCCCCGCCCATTGACGTCA
ATAATGACGTATGTTCCCATAGTAACGCCAATAGGGACTTTCCATTGACGTCAATGGGTGGAGTATTTAC
GGTAAACTGCCCACTTGGCAGTACATCAAGTGTATCATATGCCAAGTCCGCCCCCTATTGACGTCAATGA
CGGTAAATGGCCCGCCTGGCATTATGCCCAGTACATGACCTTACGGGACTTTCCTACTTGGCAGTACATC
TACGTATTAGTCATCGCTATTACCATGGTGATGCGGTTTTGGCAGTACACCAATGGGCGTGGATAGCGGT
TTGACTCACGGGGATTTCCAAGTCTCCACCCCATTGACGTCAATGGGAGTTTGTTTTGGCACCAAAATCA
ACGGGACTTTCCAAAATGTCGTAATAACCCCGCCCCGTTGACGCAAATGGGCGGTAGGCGTGTACGGTGG
GAGGTCTATATAAGCAGAGCTGGTTTAGTGAACCGTCAGATCACTAGAAGCTTTATTGCGGTAGTTTATC
ACAGTTAAATTGCTAACGCAGTCAGTGCTTCTGACACAACAGTCTCGAACTTAAGCTGCAGAAGTTGGTC
GTGAGGCACTGGGCAGGTAAGTATCAAGGTTACAAGACAGGTTTAAGGAGACCAATAGAAACTGGGCTTG
TCGAGACAGAGAAGACTCTTGCGTTTCTGATAGGCACCTATTGGTCTTACTGACATCCACTTTGCCTTTC
TCTCCACAGGTGTCCACTCCCAGTTCAATTACAGCTCTTAAGGCTAGAGTATTAATACGACTCACTATAG
GGCTAGCGCTCACCATGGTCTTCACACTCGAAGATTTCGTTGGGGACTGGCGACAGACAGCCGGCTACAA
CCTGGACCAAGTCCTTGAACAGGGAGGTGTGTCCAGTTTGTTTCAGAATCTCGGGGTGTCCGTAACTCCG
ATCCAAAGGATTGTCCTGAGCGGTGAAAATGGGCTGAAGATCGACATCCATGTCATCATCCCGTATGAAG
GTCTGAGCGGCGACCAAATGGGCCAGATCGAAAAAATTTTTAAGGTGGTGTACCCTGTGGATGATCATCA
CTTTAAGGTGATCCTGCACTATGGCACACTGGTAATCGACGGGGTTACGCCGAACATGATCGACTATTTC
GGACGGCCGTATGAAGGCATCGCCGTGTTCGACGGCAAAAAGATCACTGTAACAGGGACCCTGTGGAACG
GCAACAAAATTATCGACGAGCGCCTGATCAACCCCGACGGCTCCCTGCTGTTCCGAGTAACCATCAACGG
AGTGACCGGCTGGCGGCTGTGCGAACGCATTCTGGCGGGCTCGAGCGGCGCGATCGCCATGGGAGTGCAG
GTGGAAACCATCTCCCCAGGAGACGGGCGCACCTTCCCCAAGCGCGGCCAGACCTGCGTGGTGCACTACA
CCGGGATGCTTGAAGATGGAAAGAAATTTGATTCCTCCCGGGACAGAAACAAGCCCTTTAAGTTTATGCT
AGGCAAGCAGGAGGTGATCCGAGGCTGGGAAGAAGGGGTTGCCCAGATGAGTGTGGGTCAGAGAGCCAAA
CTGACTATATCTCCAGATTATGCCTATGGTGCCACTGGGCACCCAGGCATCATCCCACCACATGCCACTC
TCGTCTTCGATGTGGAGCTTCTAAAACTGGAAGTTTAAACGAATTCGGGCTCGGTACCCGGGGATCCTCT
AGAGTCGACCTGCAGGCATGCAAGCTGATCCGGCTGCTAACAAAGCCCGAAAGGAAGCTGAGTTGGCTGC
TGCCACCGCTGAGCAATAACTAGCATAACCCCTTGGGGCGGCCGCTTCGAGCAGACATGATAAGATACAT
TGATGAGTTTGGACAAACCACAACTAGAATGCAGTGAAAAAAATGCTTTATTTGTGAAATTTGTGATGCT
ATTGCTTTATTTGTAACCATTATAAGCTGCAATAAACAAGTTAACAACAACAATTGCATTCATTTTATGT
TTCAGGTTCAGGGGGAGATGTGGGAGGTTTTTTTAAGCAAGTAAAACCTCTACAAATGTGGTAAAATCGA
ATTTTAACAAAATATTAACGCTTACAATTTCCTGATGCGGTATTTTCTCCTTACGCATCTGTGCGGTATT
TCACACCGCATACGCGGATCTGCGCAGCACCATGGCCTGAAATAACCTCTGAAAGAGGAACTTGGTTAGG
TACCTTCTGAGGCGGAAAGAACCAGCTGTGGAATGTGTGTCAGTTAGGGTGTGGAAAGTCCCCAGGCTCC
CCAGCAGGCAGAAGTATGCAAAGCATGCATCTCAATTAGTCAGCAACCAGGTGTGGAAAGTCCCCAGGCT
CCCCAGCAGGCAGAAGTATGCAAAGCATGCATCTCAATTAGTCAGCAACCATAGTCCCGCCCCTAACTCC
GCCCATCCCGCCCCTAACTCCGCCCAGTTCCGCCCATTCTCCGCCCCATGGCTGACTAATTTTTTTTATT
TATGCAGAGGCCGAGGCCGCCTCGGCCTCTGAGCTATTCCAGAAGTAGTGAGGAGGCTTTTTTGGAGGCC
TAGGCTTTTGCAAAAAGCTTAATTAACTGTTGACAATTAATCATCGGCATAGTATATCGGCATAGTATAA
TACGACAAGGTGAGGAACTAAACCCAGGAGGCAGATCATGATTGAACAAGATGGATTGCACGCAGGTTCT
CCGGCCGCTTGGGTGGAGAGGCTATTCGGCTATGACTGGGCACAACAGACAATCGGCTGCTCTGATGCCG
CCGTGTTCCGGCTGTCAGCGCAGGGGCGCCCGGTTCTTTTTGTCAAGACCGACCTGTCCGGTGCCCTGAA
TGAACTGCAGGACGAGGCAGCGCGGCTATCGTGGCTGGCCACGACGGGCGTTCCTTGCGCAGCTGTGCTC
GACGTTGTCACTGAAGCGGGAAGGGACTGGCTGCTATTGGGCGAAGTGCCGGGGCAGGATCTCCTGTCAT
CTCACCTTGCTCCTGCCGAGAAAGTATCCATCATGGCTGATGCAATGCGGCGGCTGCATACGCTTGATCC
GGCTACCTGCCCATTCGACCACCAAGCGAAACATCGCATCGAGCGAGCACGTACTCGGATGGAAGCCGGT
CTTGTCGATCAGGATGATCTGGACGAAGAGCATCAGGGGCTCGCGCCAGCCGAACTGTTCGCCAGGCTCA
AGGCGCGCATGCCCGACGGCGAGGATCTCGTCGTGACCCATGGCGATGCCTGCTTGCCGAATATCATGGT
GGAAAATGGCCGCTTTTCTGGATTCATCGACTGTGGCCGGCTGGGTGTGGCGGACCGCTATCAGGACATA
GCGTTGGCTACCCGTGATATTGCTGAAGAGCTTGGCGGCGAATGGGCTGACCGCTTCCTCGTGCTTTACG
GTATCGCCGCTCCCGATTCGCAGCGCATCGCCTTCTATCGCCTTCTTGACGAGTTCTTCTGAGCGGGACT
CTGGGGTTCGAAATGACCGACCAAGCGACGCCCAACCTGCCATCACGATGGCCGCAATAAAATATCTTTA
TTTTCATTACATCTGTGTGTTGGTTTTTTGTGTGAATCGATAGCGATAAGGATCCTCTTTGCGCTTGCGT
TTTCCCTTGTCCAGATAGCCCAGTAGCTGACATTCATCCGGGGTCAGCACCGTTTCTGCGGACTGGCTTT
CTACCCGGTATCAGCTCACTCAAAGGCGGTAATACGGTTATCCACAGAATCAGGGGATAACGCAGGAAAG
AACATGTGAGCAAAAGGCCAGCAAAAGGCCAGGAACCGTAAAAAGGCCGCGTTGCTGGCGTTTTTCCATA
GGCTCCGCCCCCCTGACGAGCATCACAAAAATCGACGCTCAAGTCAGAGGTGGCGAAACCCGACAGGACT
ATAAAGATACCAGGCGTTTCCCCCTGGAAGCTCCCTCGTGCGCTCTCCTGTTCCGACCCTGCCGCTTACC
GGATACCTGTCCGCCTTTCTCCCTTCGGGAAGCGTGGCGCTTTCTCATAGCTCACGCTGTAGGTATCTCA
GTTCGGTGTAGGTCGTTCGCTCCAAGCTGGGCTGTGTGCACGAACCCCCCGTTCAGCCCGACCGCTGCGC
CTTATCCGGTAACTATCGTCTTGAGTCCAACCCGGTAAGACACGACTTATCGCCACTGGCAGCAGCCACT
GGTAACAGGATTAGCAGAGCGAGGTATGTAGGCGGTGCTACAGAGTTCTTGAAGTGGTGGCCTAACTACG
GCTACACTAGAAGGACAGTATTTGGTATCTGCGCTCTGCTGAAGCCAGTTACCTTCGGAAAAAGAGTTGG
TAGCTCTTGATCCGGCAAACAAACCACCGCTGGTAGCGGTGGTTTTTTTGTTTGCAAGCAGCAGATTACG
CGCAGAAAAAAAGGATTTCAAGAAGATCCTTTGATCTTTTCTACGGGGTCTGACGCTCAGTGGAACGAAA
ACTCACGTTAAGGGATTTTGGTCATGAGATTATCAAAAAGGATCTTCACCTAGATCCTTTTATAGTCCGG
AAATACAGGAACGCACGCTGGATGGCCCTTCGCTGGGATGGTGAAACCATGAAAAATGGCAGCTTCAGTG
GATTAAGTGGGGGTAATGTGGCCTGTACCCTCTGGTTGCATAGGTATTCATACGGTTAAAATTTATCAGG
CGCGATTGCGGCAGTTTTTCGGGTGGTTTGTTGCCATTTTTACCTGTCTGCTGCCGTGATCGCGCTGAAC
GCGTTTTAGCGGTGCGTACAATTAAGGGATTATGGTAAATCCACTTACTGTCTGCCCTCGTAGCCATCGA
GATAAACCGCAGTACTCCGGCCACGATGCGTCCGGCGTAGAGGATCGAGATCT
